>Addgene plasmid #75433 | pUG-amdSYM-mak10TR | depositor full sequence | sequence record 142819 | pUG-amdSYM-mak10TR sequence 5554 bps
TATGATTCAATATCATTTTGACTATCTTTCAAAAAGGTTTCTAAGTGGTGACTTAAATAATAAACATACC
AAAACATAGAGTATGCTTCAAAGGGTTTGTAAATATCCAAATCAAACCCCTTTAAAGAGAATTCGATCAT
ACTTGATAGTTTCATAAAATATGTCCACGAACAGTAAACTTGTGAATTGACACTTTCAAACTGGGCTTGA
AGAGAATCCCATAGAATAAGTTGCCTGTTAAAACCTTGTCTATATCTACATGTGTTTTGGGAGCAGTTTT
GGTACCATTCTAAAAGCATATTAGAGCTTTCTTGGATAAGTTCATTACCAATAGAGGATTCAAATTCAGA
TGGAGTTTGTGCTGAAAACTCCTTGACATGTAGCAAATAAAATTGGGTATATGAAAATTTACCCAAAACT
GTTCTGTCGTCTCTAATGAAAAATAAGGGGAATAAGATCCTTGCAATGACATGCCTTTGTTCCAACTTGT
TGAAGAATTTGGCAAACTGGTAGGTCTCCAACGCAGACTCGGCTTTATCTACAAGGAGTATTGTTTTAAC
ATCATTTGCCAGTGTAATAAAGCCGCTGTAATCCGTCGGTAACTTCGTAATCTTCCTGGGAGGGAATTGA
TTAGACCTGTGCTTTTGTATATATGTTGAGAACGCACCCTTTGGTGGAGACAGCTGTAATTGTGGAAATA
TGCCATTAACCGAGTTAGCGTTTTCAATTAGCTCATCCCATATGGACATATTGTCGTTAGAACGCGGCTA
CAATTAATACATAACCTTATGTATCATACACATACGATTTAGGTGACACTATAGAACGCGGCCGCCAGCT
GAAGCTTCGTACGCTGCAGGTCGACAACCCTTAATATAACTTCGTATAATGTATGCTATACGAAGTTATT
AGGTCTAGAGATCTGTTTAGCTTGCCTCGTCCCCGCCGGGTCACCCGGCCAGCGACATGGAGGCCCAGAA
TACCCTCCTTGACAGTCTTGACGTGCGCAGCTCAGGGGCATGATGTGACTGTCGCCCGTACATTTAGCCC
ATACATCCCCATGTATAATCATTTGCATCCATACATTTTGATGGCCGCACGGCGCGAAGCAAAAATTACG
GCTCCTCGCTGCAGACCTGCGAGCAGGGAAACGCTCCCCTCACAGACGCGTTGAATTGTCCCCACGCCGC
GCCCCTGTAGAGAAATATAAAAGGTTAGGATTTGCCACTGAGGTTCTTCTTTCATATACTTCCTTTTAAA
ATCTTGCTAGGATACAGTTCTCACATCACATCCGAACATAAACAAGGATCCATGCCACAATCTTGGGAAG
AATTGGCTGCTGACAAGAGAGCTAGATTGGCTAAGACTATCCCAGACGAATGGAAGGTTCAAACTTTGCC
AGCTGAAGACTCTGTTATCGACTTCCCAAAGAAGTCTGGTATCTTGTCTGAAGCTGAATTGAAGATCACT
GAAGCTTCTGCTGCTGACTTGGTTTCTAAGTTGGCTGCTGGTGAATTGACTTCTGTTGAAGTTACTTTGG
CTTTCTGTAAGAGAGCTGCTATCGCTCAACAATTGACTAACTGTGCTCACGAATTCTTCCCAGACGCTGC
TTTGGCTCAAGCTAGAGAATTGGACGAATACTACGCTAAGCACAAGAGACCAGTTGGTCCATTGCACGGT
TTGCCAATCTCTTTGAAGGACCAATTGAGAGTTAAGGGTTACGAAACTTCTATGGGTTACATCTCTTGGT
TGAACAAGTACGACGAAGGTGACTCTGTTTTGACTACTATGTTGAGAAAGGCTGGTGCTGTTTTCTACGT
TAAGACTTCTGTTCCACAAACTTTGATGGTTTGTGAAACTGTTAACAACATCATCGGTAGAACTGTTAAC
CCAAGAAACAAGAACTGGTCTTGTGGTGGTTCTTCTGGTGGTGAAGGTGCTATCGTTGGTATCAGAGGTG
GTGTTATCGGTGTTGGTACTGACATCGGTGGTTCTATCAGAGTTCCAGCTGCTTTCAACTTCTTGTACGG
TTTGAGACCATCTCACGGTAGATTGCCATACGCTAAGATGGCTAACTCTATGGAAGGTCAAGAAACTGTA
CACTCTGTTGTTGGTCCAATCACTCACTCTGTTGAAGACTTGAGATTGTTCACTAAGTCTGTTTTGGGTC
AAGAACCATGGAAGTACGACTCTAAGGTTATCCCAATGCCATGGAGACAATCTGAATCTGACATCATCGC
TTCTAAGATCAAGAACGGTGGTTTGAACATCGGTTACTACAACTTCGACGGTAACGTTTTGCCACACCCA
CCAATCTTGAGAGGTGTTGAAACTACTGTTGCTGCTTTGGCTAAGGCTGGTCACACTGTTACTCCATGGA
CTCCATACAAGCACGACTTCGGTCACGACTTGATCTCTCACATCTACGCTGCTGACGGTTCTGCTGACGT
TATGAGAGACATCTCTGCTTCTGGTGAACCAGCTATCCCAAACATCAAGGACTTGTTGAACCCAAACATC
AAGGCTGTTAACATGAACGAATTGTGGGACACTCACTTGCAAAAGTGGAACTACCAAATGGAATACTTGG
AAAAGTGGAGAGAAGCTGAAGAAAAGGCTGGTAAGGAATTGGACGCTATCATCGCTCCAATCACTCCAAC
TGCTGCTGTTAGACACGACCAATTCAGATACTACGGTTACGCTTCTGTTATCAACTTGTTGGACTTCACT
TCTGTTGTTGTTCCAGTTACTTTCGCTGACAAGAACATCGACAAGAAGAACGAATCTTTCAAGGCTGTTT
CTGAATTGGACGCTTTGGTTCAAGAAGAATACGACCCAGAAGCTTACCACGGTGCTCCAGTTGCTGTTCA
AGTTATCGGTAGAAGATTGTCTGAAGAAAGAACTTTGGCTATCGCTGAAGAAGTTGGTAAGTTGTTGGGT
AACGTTGTTACTCCATAACTCGAGCAGTACTGACAATAAAAAGATTCTTGTTTTCAAGAACTTGTCATTT
GTATAGTTTTTTTATATTGTAGTTGTTCTATTTTAATCAAATGTTAGCGTGATTTATATTTTTTTTCGCC
TCGACATCATCTGCCCAGATGCGAAGTTAAGTGCGCAGAAAGTAATATCATGCGTCAATCGTATGTGAAT
GCTGGTCGCTATACTGGAGCTCTCGAGAACCCTTAATATAACTTCGTATAATGTATGCTATACGAAGTTA
TTAGGTGATATCAGATCCACTAGTGGCCTATGCGGCCGCGGATCTGCCGGTCTCCCTATAGTGAGTCGTA
TTAATTTCGATAAGCCAGGTTAACCTGCATTAATGAATCGGCCAACGCGCGGGGAGAGGCGGTTTGCGTA
TTGGGCGCTCTTCCGCTTCCTCGCTCACTGACTCGCTGCGCTCGGTCGTTCGGCTGCGGCGAGCGGTATC
AGCTCACTCAAAGGCGGTAATACGGTTATCCACAGAATCAGGGGATAACGCAGGAAAGAACATGTGAGCA
AAAGGCCAGCAAAAGGCCAGGAACCGTAAAAAGGCCGCGTTGCTGGCGTTTTTCCATAGGCTCCGCCCCC
CTGACGAGCATCACAAAAATCGACGCTCAAGTCAGAGGTGGCGAAACCCGACAGGACTATAAAGATACCA
GGCGTTTCCCCCTGGAAGCTCCCTCGTGCGCTCTCCTGTTCCGACCCTGCCGCTTACCGGATACCTGTCC
GCCTTTCTCCCTTCGGGAAGCGTGGCGCTTTCTCAATGCTCACGCTGTAGGTATCTCAGTTCGGTGTAGG
TCGTTCGCTCCAAGCTGGGCTGTGTGCACGAACCCCCCGTTCAGCCCGACCGCTGCGCCTTATCCGGTAA
CTATCGTCTTGAGTCCAACCCGGTAAGACACGACTTATCGCCACTGGCAGCAGCCACTGGTAACAGGATT
AGCAGAGCGAGGTATGTAGGCGGTGCTACAGAGTTCTTGAAGTGGTGGCCTAACTACGGCTACACTAGAA
GGACAGTATTTGGTATCTGCGCTCTGCTGAAGCCAGTTACCTTCGGAAAAAGAGTTGGTAGCTCTTGATC
CGGCAAACAAACCACCGCTGGTAGCGGTGGTTTTTTTGTTTGCAAGCAGCAGATTACGCGCAGAAAAAAA
GGATCTCAAGAAGATCCTTTGATCTTTTCTACGGGGTCTGACGCTCAGTGGAACGAAAACTCACGTTAAG
GGATTTTGGTCATGAGATTATCAAAAAGGATCTTCACCTAGATCCTTTTAAATTAAAAATGAAGTTTTAA
ATCAATCTAAAGTATATATGAGTAAACTTGGTCTGACAGTTACCAATGCTTAATCAGTGAGGCACCTATC
TCAGCGATCTGTCTATTTCGTTCATCCATAGTTGCCTGACTCCCCGTCGTGTAGATAACTACGATACGGG
AGGGCTTACCATCTGGCCCCAGTGCTGCAATGATACCGCGAGACCCACGCTCACCGGCTCCAGATTTATC
AGCAATAAACCAGCCAGCCGGAAGGGCCGAGCGCAGAAGTGGTCCTGCAACTTTATCCGCCTCCATCCAG
TCTATTAATTGTTGCCGGGAAGCTAGAGTAAGTAGTTCGCCAGTTAATAGTTTGCGCAACGTTGTTGCCA
TTGCTACAGGCATCGTGGTGTCACGCTCGTCGTTTGGTATGGCTTCATTCAGCTCCGGTTCCCAACGATC
AAGGCGAGTTACATGATCCCCCATGTTGTGCAAAAAAGCGGTTAGCTCCTTCGGTCCTCCGATCGTTGTC
AGAAGTAAGTTGGCCGCAGTGTTATCACTCATGGTTATGGCAGCACTGCATAATTCTCTTACTGTCATGC
CATCCGTAAGATGCTTTTCTGTGACTGGTGAGTACTCAACCAAGTCATTCTGAGAATAGTGTATGCGGCG
ACCGAGTTGCTCTTGCCCGGCGTCAATACGGGATAATACCGCGCCACATAGCAGAACTTTAAAAGTGCTC
ATCATTGGAAAACGTTCTTCGGGGCGAAAACTCTCAAGGATCTTACCGCTGTTGAGATCCAGTTCGATGT
AACCCACTCGTGCACCCAACTGATCTTCAGCATCTTTTACTTTCACCAGCGTTTCTGGGTGAGCAAAAAC
AGGAAGGCAAAATGCCGCAAAAAAGGGAATAAGGGCGACACGGAAATGTTGAATACTCATACTCTTCCTT
TTTCAATATTATTGAAGCATTTATCAGGGTTATTGTCTCATGAGCGGATACATATTTGAATGTATTTAGA
AAAATAAACAAATAGGGGTTCCGCGCACATTTCCCCGAAAAGTGCCACCTGACGTCTAAGAAACCATTAT
TATCATGACATTAACCTATAAAAATAGGCGTATCACGAGGCCCTTTCGTCTCGCGCGTTTCGGTGATGAC
GGTGAAAACCTCTGACACATGCAGCTCCCGGAGACGGTCACAGCTTGTCTGTAAGCGGATGCCGGGAGCA
GACAAGCCCGTCAGGGCGCGTCAGCGGGTGTTGGCGGGTGTCGGGGCTGGCTTAACTATGCGGCATCAGA
GCAGATTGTACTGAGAGTGCACCA
Features (pLannotate 1.2.2; 14 found; start..end, strand, type, name):
      3..737     -  CDS            MAK10 (fragment): NAA35_YEAST - Also known as NAA35. Experimental evidence at protein level: Swiss-Prot protein existence level 1. Component of the NatC N-terminal acetyltransferase, which catalyzes acetylation of the N-terminus Met of L-A virus Gag protein. MAK10 has a role in the propagation of L-A and M viruses, perhaps in the viral assembly. It is apparently directly needed for optimum respiration. From Saccharomyces cerevisiae (strain ATCC 204508 / S288c) (Baker's yeast).
    807..825     +  promoter       SP6 promoter: promoter for bacteriophage SP6 RNA polymerase
    876..909     -  protein_bind   loxP: Cre-mediated recombination occurs in the 8-bp core sequence (GCATACAT). Cre recombinase
    964..1305    +  promoter       TEF promoter: Ashbya gossypii TEF promoter
   1312..2955    +  CDS            amdS: AMDS_EMENI - Experimental evidence at transcript level: Swiss-Prot protein existence level 2. Allows acetamide to be used as a sole carbon or nitrogen source. From Emericella nidulans (strain FGSC A4 / ATCC 38163 / CBS 112.46 / NRRL 194 / M139) (Aspergillus nidulans).
   2969..3166    +  terminator     TEF terminator: Ashbya gossypii TEF terminator
   3188..3221    -  protein_bind   loxP: Cre-mediated recombination occurs in the 8-bp core sequence (GCATACAT). Cre recombinase
   3275..3293    -  promoter       T7 promoter: promoter for bacteriophage T7 RNA polymerase
   3315..3368    -  CDS            lacI (fragment): lac repressor; lacI; The lac repressor binds to the lac operator to inhibit transcription in E. coli. This inhibition can be relieved by adding lactose or isopropyl-β-D-thiogalactopyranoside (IPTG).
   3551..4139    -  rep_origin     ori: high-copy-number ColE1/pMB1/pBR322/pUC origin of replication
   4310..5170    -  CDS            AmpR: β-lactamase; bla; confers resistance to ampicillin, carbenicillin, and related antibiotics
   5171..5275    -  promoter       AmpR promoter: bla
   5370..5405    +  CDS            rop (fragment): Rop protein, which maintains plasmids at low copy number; rop
   5507..4       +  misc_feature   bom (fragment) (across the origin): basis of mobility region from pBR322
