[The description below was written by a language model from this plasmid's Addgene catalogue record and pLannotate feature annotations shown in this document.]
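Description:
pUG-amdSYM-mak10TR is a yeast plasmid built on the pUG-amdSYM backbone and designed to generate a truncated version of the Saccharomyces cerevisiae MAK10 gene. It carries no yeast replication origin or centromere in the annotated features. This fits use as an integrating or targeting construct rather than an episomal expression vector, although the record does not spell out the integration strategy. In E. coli it is propagated through a ColE1/pMB1-type origin and selected with ampicillin via the bla gene and its promoter. The catalogue lists it as low copy, whereas the annotation software labels the origin as a high-copy type. Only small fragments of rop, bom and lacI remain as backbone remnants. The catalogue gives a total size of 5547 bp, slightly less than the 5,554 nt deposited sequence.

The MAK10 insert comprises roughly the first 740 bp of the open reading frame, annotated as a fragment of MAK10/NAA35. The catalogue lists a native promoter for it, but no promoter element is annotated alongside this fragment. MAK10 encodes a component of the NatC N-terminal acetyltransferase, which acetylates the Gag protein of the L-A double-stranded RNA virus and is required for propagation of L-A and M viruses. Truncating the gene is therefore a way of compromising L-A maintenance.

The yeast marker is amdSYM, the Aspergillus nidulans acetamidase coding sequence placed between the Ashbya gossypii TEF promoter and terminator. It allows dominant selection on acetamide as a nitrogen source. In general use, amdS can also be counterselected with fluoroacetamide. The cassette is flanked by two loxP sites in the same orientation, so Cre recombinase can excise the marker for reuse. SP6 and T7 promoters sit just outside the loxP sites.
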