Addgene plasmid #75433: pUG-amdSYM-mak10TR
Purpose: Generates truncated version of MAK10 gene, which is required for dsRNA L-A propagation in S.cerevisiae
Depositing lab: John McCusker. Depositing organization: Duke University.
Backbone
  Vector backbone: pUG amdSYM
  Backbone manufacturer: Solis-Escalante et.al FEMS Yeast Res 13 (2013) 126–139
  Backbone size w/o insert (bp): 4807
  Total vector size (bp): 5547
  Vector type: Yeast Expression
  Selectable markers: amdS (yeast selection)
Growth in bacteria
  Bacterial resistance: Ampicillin, 100 μg/mL
  Growth temperature: 37°C
  Growth strain: DH5alpha
  Copy number: Low Copy
Gene/Insert 1
  Gene/Insert name: MAK10TR (alt name: Truncated MAK10)
  Species: S. cerevisiae (budding yeast)
  Insert size (bp): 740
  Mutation: N-terminal 740 bp of MAK10 ORF
  GenBank ID: 856657
  Promoter: Native promoter
  Cloning method: Unknown
  Sequencing primers: 5′ GGATGAGCTAATTGAAAACG
Gene/Insert 2
  Gene/Insert name: ApR (alt name: Ampicillin-resistance)
  Species: Bacteria
  Insert size (bp): 858
Gene/Insert 3
  Gene/Insert name: amdSYM (alt names: acetamidase from Aspergillus nidulans; Refer to Solis-Escalante et.al, FEMS Yeast Res 13 (2013) 126–139)
  Promoter: PTEF
  Cloning method: Unknown
  Sequencing primers: 5′ atgccacaatcttgggaaga
Terms and licenses: Academic/Nonprofit Terms; Industry Terms: Not Available to Industry
How to cite: pUG-amdSYM-mak10TR was a gift from John McCusker (Addgene plasmid # 75433 ; http://n2t.net/addgene:75433 ; RRID:Addgene_75433)
