>Addgene plasmid #75433 | pUG-amdSYM-mak10TR | addgene partial sequence | sequence record 147645 | SP6 5'-ATTTAGGTGACACTATAG-3'
GTCGACAACCCTTAATATAACTTCGTATAATGTATGCTATACGAAGTTATTAGGTCTAGAGATCTGTTTA
GCTTGCCTCGTCCCCGCCGGGTCACCCGGCCAGCGACATGGAGGCCCAGAATACCCTCCTTGACAGTCTT
GACGTGCGCAGCTCAGGGGCATGATGTGACTGTCGCCCGTACATTTAGCCCATACATCCCCATGTATAAT
CATTTGCATCCATACATTTTGATGGCCGCACGGCGCGAAGCAAAAATTACGGCTCCTCGCTGCAGACCTG
CGAGCAGGGAAACGCTCCCCTCACAGACGCGTTGAATTGTCCCCACGCCGCGCCCCTGTAGAGAAATATA
AAAGGTTAGGATTTGCCACTGAGGTTCTTCTTTCATATACTTCCTTTTAAAATCTTGCTAGGATACAGTT
CTCACATCACATCCGAACATAAACAAGGATCCATGCCACAATCTTGGGAAGAATTGGCTGCTGACAAGAG
AGCTAGATTGGCTAAGACTATCCCAGACGAATGGAAGGTTCAAACTTTGCCAGCTGAAGACTCTGTTATC
GACTTCCCAAAGAAGTCTGGTATCTTGTCTGAAGCTGAATTGAAGATCACTGAA
