>Addgene plasmid #75433 | pUG-amdSYM-mak10TR | addgene partial sequence | sequence record 148157 | T7 5'-TAATACGACTCACTATAGGG-3'
GGTTCTCGAGAGCTCCAGTATAGCGACCAGCATTCACATACGATTGACGCATGATATTACTTTCTGCGCA
CTTAACTTCGCATCTGGGCAGATGATGTCGAGGCGAAAAAAAATATAAATCACGCTAACATTTGATTAAA
ATAGAACAACTACAATATAAAAAAACTATACAAATGACAAGTTCTTGAAAACAAGAATCTTTTTATTGTC
AGTACTGCTCGAGTTATGGAGTAACAACGTTACCCAACAACTTACCAACTTCTTCAGCGATAGCCAAAGT
TCTTTCTTCAGACAATCTTCTACCGATAACTTGAACAGCAACTGGAGCACCGTGGTAAGCTTCTGGGTCG
TATTCTTCTTGAACCAAAGCGTCCAATTC
