>Addgene plasmid #75433 | pUG-amdSYM-mak10TR | addgene partial sequence | sequence record 149192 | TEFpro-R 5'-gctaaatgtacgggcgacag-3'
AGGAGGGTATTCTGGGCCTCCATGTCGCTGGCCGGGTGACCCGGCGGGGACGAGGCAAGCTAAACAGATC
TCTAGACCTAATAACTTCGTATAGCATACATTATACGAAGTTATATTAAGGGTTGTCGACCTGCAGCGTA
CGAAGCTTCAGCTGGCGGCCGCGTTCTATAGTGTCACCTAAATCGTATGTGTATGATACATAAGGTTATG
TATTAATTGTAGCCGCGTTCTAACGACAATATGTCCATATGGGATGAGCTAATTGAAAACGCTAACTCGG
TTAATGGCATATTTCCACAATTACAGCTGTCTCCACCAAAGGGTGCGTTCTCAACATATATACAAAAGCA
CAGGTCTAATCAATTCCCTCCCAGGAAGATTACGAAGTTACCGACGGATTACAGCGGCTTTATTACACTG
GCAAATGATGTTAAAACAATACTCCTTGTAGATAAAGCCGAGTCTGCGTTGGAGACCTACCAGTTTGCCA
AATTCTTCAACAAGTTGGAACAAAGGCATGTCATTGCAAGGATCTTATTCCCCTTATTTTTCATTAGAGA
CGACAGAACAGTTTTGGGTAAATTTTCATATACCCAATTTTATTTGCTACATGTCAAGGAGTTTTCAGCA
CAAACTCCATCTGAATTTGAATCCTCTATTGGTAATGAACTTATCCAAGAAAGCTCTAATATGCTTTTAG
AATGGTACCAAAACTGCTCCCAAAACACATGTAGATATAGACAAGGTTTTAACAGGCAACTTATTCTATG
GGATTCTCTTCAAGCCCAGTTTGAAAGTGTCAATTCACAAGTTTACTGTTCGTGGACATATTTTATGAAA
CTATCAAGTATGATCGAATTCTCTTTAAAGGGG
